>Addgene plasmid #154873 | pcDNA-HA-PfROM1 (A144G/N145G) | addgene full sequence | sequence record 308089 | Addgene NGS Result
GACGGATCGGGAGATCTCCCGATCCCCTATGGTGCACTCTCAGTACAATCTGCTCTGATGCCGCATAGTT
AAGCCAGTATCTGCTCCCTGCTTGTGTGTTGGAGGTCGCTGAGTAGTGCGCGAGCAAAATTTAAGCTACA
ACAAGGCAAGGCTTGACCGACAATTGCATGAAGAATCTGCTTAGGGTTAGGCGTTTTGCGCTGCTTCGCG
ATGTACGGGCCAGATATACGCGTTGACATTGATTATTGACTAGTTATTAATAGTAATCAATTACGGGGTC
ATTAGTTCATAGCCCATATATGGAGTTCCGCGTTACATAACTTACGGTAAATGGCCCGCCTGGCTGACCG
CCCAACGACCCCCGCCCATTGACGTCAATAATGACGTATGTTCCCATAGTAACGCCAATAGGGACTTTCC
ATTGACGTCAATGGGTGGAGTATTTACGGTAAACTGCCCACTTGGCAGTACATCAAGTGTATCATATGCC
AAGTACGCCCCCTATTGACGTCAATGACGGTAAATGGCCCGCCTGGCATTATGCCCAGTACATGACCTTA
TGGGACTTTCCTACTTGGCAGTACATCTACGTATTAGTCATCGCTATTACCATGGTGATGCGGTTTTGGC
AGTACATCAATGGGCGTGGATAGCGGTTTGACTCACGGGGATTTCCAAGTCTCCACCCCATTGACGTCAA
TGGGAGTTTGTTTTGGCACCAAAATCAACGGGACTTTCCAAAATGTCGTAACAACTCCGCCCCATTGACG
CAAATGGGCGGTAGGCGTGTACGGTGGGAGGTCTATATAAGCAGAGCTCTCTGGCTAACTAGAGAACCCA
CTGCTTACTGGCTTATCGAAATTAATACGACTCACTATAGGGAGACCCAAGCTGGCTAGCGTTTAAACTT
AAGCTTGGTACCGAGCTCGGATCCACTAGTCCAGTGTGGTGGAATTCGCCACCATGTACCCATACGACGT
CCCAGACTACGCTGGCTACCCCTACGATGTCCCCGATTACGCCGGCAGCTACCCTTATGACGTGCCTGAT
TATGCCGGGAGCAACATCCACACCCTGGCCGAGTACCGGGACGACTACGCCGAGAACACCCCATTCAACC
GGACCCCAGACTACTACCAGAGCCAGAGCAGCTTCGTGCAGCGGAGCAAGCCAATCGACCTGCTGAACCT
GATCTTCCCACACTTCACCTGGAAGAGCTTCATGGTGGTGATCAGCATCATCCAGCTGATCGTGTTCATC
ATCAGCGTGTCCATCAAGCCAGCCGACTTCCTCACCCCAAGCGGCAGCCTGCTGGTGACCCTGGGCGCCA
ACGTGGCCAGCCGGATCAAGCAGGGCGAGATCCACCGGCTGATCCTGCCAATCTTCCTGCACGGCGGCAT
CTTCCACGCTATCTTCAACATCTTCTTCCAGCTGAGGATGGGCTTCACACTGGAGAAGAACTACGGCATC
ATGAAGATCATCATCCTGTACTTCGTGACCGGCATGTACGGCAACATCCTGAGCAGCAGCATCACCTACT
GCCCAATCAAGGTGGGCGCCAGCACCAGCGGCATGGGCCTGGTGGGCATCGTGACCAGCGAGCTGATCCT
GCTGTGGCACATCATCCGGCACCGGGAGCGGGTGGTGTTCAATATCATCTTCTTCAGCCTGATCAGCTTC
TTCTACTACTTCACCTTCAACGGCAGCAACATCGACCATGTGGGCCACCTGGGCGGCCTGATCTCCGGCA
TCAGCCTGGGCATCCTGTACAACGAGCACATGGACAACAAGCCACGGTGGTACAACCACCTGAAGATCGG
CAGCTACATCTCCCTGGTGCTGCTGGCCATCATCCCAACCGTGGTGCTGTTCACCATCCCACGGACCTGC
TGATGAGCGGCCGCTCGAGTCTAGAGGGCCCGTTTAAACCCGCTGATCAGCCTCGACTGTGCCTTCTAGT
TGCCAGCCATCTGTTGTTTGCCCCTCCCCCGTGCCTTCCTTGACCCTGGAAGGTGCCACTCCCACTGTCC
TTTCCTAATAAAATGAGGAAATTGCATCGCATTGTCTGAGTAGGTGTCATTCTATTCTGGGGGGTGGGGT
GGGGCAGGACAGCAAGGGGGAGGATTGGGAAGACAATAGCAGGCATGCTGGGGATGCGGTGGGCTCTATG
GCTTCTGAGGCGGAAAGAACCAGCTGGGGCTCTAGGGGGTATCCCC
[124 nt withheld, positions 2217-2340]
C
[91 nt withheld, positions 2342-2432]
A
[49 nt withheld, positions 2434-2482]
CCTTTGACGTTGGAGTCCACGTTCTTT
[37 nt withheld, positions 2510-2546]
ACCCTATCTCGGTCTATTCTTTTGATTTATAAGGGATTTTGCCGATTTCGGCCTATTGGTTAAAAAATGA
GCTGATTTAACAAAAATTTAACGCGAATTAATTCTGTGGAATGTGTGTCAGTTAGGGTGTGGAAAGTCCC
CAGGCTCCCCAGCAGGCAGAAGTATGCAAAGCATGCATCTCAATTAGTCAGCAACCAGGTGTGGAAAGTC
CCCAGGCTCCCCAGCAGGCAGAAGTATGCAAAGCATGCATCTCAATTAGTCAGCAACCATAGTCCCGCCC
CTAACTCCGCCCATCCCGCCCCTAACTCCGCCCAGTTCCGCCCATTCTCCGCCCCATGGCTGACTAATTT
TTTTTATTTATGCAGAGGCCGAGGCCGCCTCTGCCTCTGAGCTATTCCAGAAGTAGTGAGGAGGCTTTTT
TGGAGGCCTAGGCTTTTGCAAAAAGCTCCCGGGAGCTTGTATATCCATTTTCGGATCTGATCAAGAGACA
GGATGAGGATCGTTTCGCATGATTGAACAAGATGGATTGCACGCAGGTTCTCCGGCCGCTTGGGTGGAGA
GGCTATTCGGCTATGACTGGGCACAACAGACAATCGGCTGCTCTGATGCCGCCGTGTTCCGGCTGTCAGC
GCAGGGGCGCCCGGTTCTTTTTGTCAAGACCGACCTGTCCGGTGCCCTGAATGAACTGCAGGACGAGGCA
GCGCGGCTATCGTGGCTGGCCACGACGGGCGTTCCTTGCGCAGCTGTGCTCGACGTTGTCACTGAAGCGG
GAAGGGACTGGCTGCTATTGGGCGAAGTGCCGGGGCAGGATCTCCTGTCATCTCACCTTGCTCCTGCCGA
GAAAGTATCCATCATGGCTGATGCAATGCGGCGGCTGCATACGCTTGATCCGGCTACCTGCCCATTCGAC
CACCAAGCGAAACATCGCATCGAGCGAGCACGTACTCGGATGGAAGCCGGTCTTGTCGATCAGGATGATC
TGGACGAAGAGCATCAGGGGCTCGCGCCAGCCGAACTGTTCGCCAGGCTCAAGGCGCGCATGCCCGACGG
CGAGGATCTCGTCGTGACCCATGGCGATGCCTGCTTGCCGAATATCATGGTGGAAAATGGCCGCTTTTCT
GGATTCATCGACTGTGGCCGGCTGGGTGTGGCGGACCGCTATCAGGACATAGCGTTGGCTACCCGTGATA
TTGCTGAAGAGCTTGGCGGCGAATGGGCTGACCGCTTCCTCGTGCTTTACGGTATCGCCGCTCCCGATTC
GCAGCGCATCGCCTTCTATCGCCTTCTTGACGAGTTCTTCTGAGCGGGACTCTGGGGTTCGAAATGACCG
ACCAAGCGACGCCCAACCTGCCATCACGAGATTTCGATTCCACCGCCGCCTTCTATGAAAGGTTGGGCTT
CGGAATCGTTTTCCGGGACGCCGGCTGGATGATCCTCCAGCGCGGGGATCTCATGCTGGAGTTCTTCGCC
CACCCCAACTTGTTTATTGCAGCTTATAATGGTTACAAATAAAGCAATAGCATCACAAATTTCACAAATA
AAGCATTTTTTTCACTGCATTCTAGTTGTGGTTTGTCCAAACTCATCAATGTATCTTATCATGTCTGTAT
ACCGTCGACCTCTAGCTAGAGCTTGGCGTAATCATGGTCATAGCTGTTTCCTGTGTGAAATTGTTATCCG
CTCACAATTCCACACAACATACGAGCCGGAAGCATAAAGTGTAAAGCCTGGGGTGCCTAATGAGTGAGCT
AACTCACATTAATTGCGTTGCGCTCACTGCCCGCTTTCCAGTCGGGAAACCTGTCGTGCCAGCTGCATTA
ATGAATCGGCCAACGCGCGGGGAGAGGCGGTTTGCGTATTGGGCGCTCTTCCGCTTCCTCGCTCACTGAC
TCGCTGCGCTCGGTCGTTCGGCTGCGGCGAGCGGTATCAGCTCACTCAAAGGCGGTAATACGGTTATCCA
CAGAATCAGGGGATAACGCAGGAAAGAACATGTGAGCAAAAGGCCAGCAAAAGGCCAGGAACCGTAAAAA
GGCCGCGTTGCTGGCGTTTTTCCATAGGCTCCGCCCCCCTGACGAGCATCACAAAAATCGACGCTCAAGT
CAGAGGTGGCGAAACCCGACAGGACTATAAAGATACCAGGCGTTTCCCCCTGGAAGCTCCCTCGTGCGCT
CTCCTGTTCCGACCCTGCCGCTTACCGGATACCTGTCCGCCTTTCTCCCTTCGGGAAGCGTGGCGCTTTC
TCATAGCTCACGCTGTAGGTATCTCAGTTCGGTGTAGGTCGTTCGCTCCAAGCTGGGCTGTGTGCACGAA
CCCCCCGTTCAGCCCGACCGCTGCGCCTTATCCGGTAACTATCGTCTTGAGTCCAACCCGGTAAGACACG
ACTTATCGCCACTGGCAGCAGCCACTGGTAACAGGATTAGCAGAGCGAGGTATGTAGGCGGTGCTACAGA
GTTCTTGAAGTGGTGGCCTAACTACGGCTACACTAGAAGAACAGTATTTGGTATCTGCGCTCTGCTGAAG
CCAGTTACCTTCGGAAAAAGAGTTGGTAGCTCTTGATCCGGCAAACAAACCACCGCTGGTAGCGGTGGTT
TTTTTGTTTGCAAGCAGCAGATTACGCGCAGAAAAAAAGGATCTCAAGAAGATCCTTTGATCTTTTCTAC
GGGGTCTGACGCTCAGTGGAACGAAAACTCACGTTAAGGGATTTTGGTCATGAGATTATCAAAAAGGATC
TTCACCTAGATCCTTTTAAATTAAAAATGAAGTTTTAAATCAATCTAAAGTATATATGAGTAAACTTGGT
CTGACAGTTACCAATGCTTAATCAGTGAGGCACCTATCTCAGCGATCTGTCTATTTCGTTCATCCATAGT
TGCCTGACTCCCCGTCGTGTAGATAACTACGATACGGGAGGGCTTACCATCTGGCCCCAGTGCTGCAATG
ATACCGCGAGACCCACGCTCACCGGCTCCAGATTTATCAGCAATAAACCAGCCAGCCGGAAGGGCCGAGC
GCAGAAGTGGTCCTGCAACTTTATCCGCCTCCATCCAGTCTATTAATTGTTGCCGGGAAGCTAGAGTAAG
TAGTTCGCCAGTTAATAGTTTGCGCAACGTTGTTGCCATTGCTACAGGCATCGTGGTGTCACGCTCGTCG
TTTGGTATGGCTTCATTCAGCTCCGGTTCCCAACGATCAAGGCGAGTTACATGATCCCCCATGTTGTGCA
AAAAAGCGGTTAGCTCCTTCGGTCCTCCGATCGTTGTCAGAAGTAAGTTGGCCGCAGTGTTATCACTCAT
GGTTATGGCAGCACTGCATAATTCTCTTACTGTCATGCCATCCGTAAGATGCTTTTCTGTGACTGGTGAG
TACTCAACCAAGTCATTCTGAGAATAGTGTATGCGGCGACCGAGTTGCTCTTGCCCGGCGTCAATACGGG
ATAATACCGCGCCACATAGCAGAACTTTAAAAGTGCTCATCATTGGAAAACGTTCTTCGGGGCGAAAACT
CTCAAGGATCTTACCGCTGTTGAGATCCAGTTCGATGTAACCCACTCGTGCACCCAACTGATCTTCAGCA
TCTTTTACTTTCACCAGCGTTTCTGGGTGAGCAAAAACAGGAAGGCAAAATGCCGCAAAAAAGGGAATAA
GGGCGACACGGAAATGTTGAATACTCATACTCTTCCTTTTTCAATATTATTGAAGCATTTATCAGGGTTA
TTGTCTCATGAGCGGATACATATTTGAATGTATTTAGAAAAATAAACAAATAGGGGTTCCGCGCACATTT
CCCCGAAAAGTGCCACCTGACGTC
Features (pLannotate 1.2.2; 20 found; start..end, strand, type, name):
     28..80      -  misc_feature   bom (fragment): basis of mobility region from pBR322
    235..614     +  enhancer       CMV enhancer: human cytomegalovirus immediate early enhancer
    615..818     +  promoter       CMV promoter: human cytomegalovirus (CMV) immediate early promoter
    814..847     +  LTR            5' LTR (truncated) (fragment): truncated 5' long terminal repeat (LTR) from HIV-1
    863..881     +  promoter       T7 promoter: promoter for bacteriophage T7 RNA polymerase
   1039..1055    +  CDS            3xHA (fragment): three tandem HA epitope tags
   1947..2171    +  polyA_signal   bGH poly(A) signal: bovine growth hormone polyadenylation signal
   2175..2196    +  promoter       SV40 promoter (fragment): SV40 enhancer and early promoter
   2217..2645    +  rep_origin     f1 ori (sequence partly withheld): f1 bacteriophage origin of replication; arrow indicates direction of (+) strand synthesis
   2659..2988    +  promoter       SV40 promoter: SV40 enhancer and early promoter
   3055..3846    +  CDS            neo: KKA2_KLEPN - Also known as kan, nptII. Experimental evidence at protein level: Swiss-Prot protein existence level 1. Resistance to kanamycin, neomycin, paromomycin, ribostamycin, butirosin and gentamicin B. From Klebsiella pneumoniae.
   3870..4028    +  CDS            ble (fragment): BLE_KLEPN - Experimental evidence at protein level: Swiss-Prot protein existence level 1. Binding protein with a strong affinity to the bleomycin family of antibiotics. Binds to CL990; an antimitotic-antibiotic compound. From Klebsiella pneumoniae.
   4023..4144    +  polyA_signal   SV40 poly(A) signal: SV40 polyadenylation signal
   4217..4233    -  protein_bind   lac operator: The lac repressor binds to the lac operator to inhibit transcription in E. coli. This inhibition can be relieved by adding lactose or isopropyl-β-D-thiogalactopyranoside (IPTG). lac repressor encoded by lacI
   4241..4271    -  promoter       lac promoter: promoter for the E. coli lac operon
   4286..4307    -  protein_bind   CAP binding site: CAP binding activates transcription in the presence of cAMP. E. coli catabolite activator protein
   4320..4412    -  CDS            lacI (fragment): lac repressor; lacI; The lac repressor binds to the lac operator to inhibit transcription in E. coli. This inhibition can be relieved by adding lactose or isopropyl-β-D-thiogalactopyranoside (IPTG).
   4595..5183    -  rep_origin     ori: high-copy-number ColE1/pMB1/pBR322/pUC origin of replication
   5354..6214    -  CDS            AmpR: β-lactamase; bla; confers resistance to ampicillin, carbenicillin, and related antibiotics
   6215..6319    -  promoter       AmpR promoter: bla
