[The description below was written by a language model from this plasmid's Addgene catalogue record and pLannotate feature annotations shown in this document.]
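Description:
pcDNA-HA-PfROM1 (A144G/N145G) is a mammalian expression plasmid built on the Invitrogen pcDNA3.1 backbone. It is propagated in E. coli as a high-copy plasmid through a ColE1/pUC-type origin and selected with ampicillin via the β-lactamase gene and its own promoter. The backbone also carries an f1 phage origin and a neomycin phosphotransferase cassette driven by the SV40 enhancer/early promoter and terminated by an SV40 polyadenylation signal, which in principle allows G418 selection of stably transfected mammalian cells. The catalogue lists a total size of about 6.4 kb, slightly larger than the 6,350 nt sequenced record used for annotation.

The payload is a synthetic, roughly 930 bp open reading frame encoding ROM1, the rhomboid intramembrane protease of Plasmodium falciparum, codon optimized for mammalian cells and cloned between EcoRI and NotI sites that remain intact. It carries two adjacent substitutions, alanine 144 and asparagine 145 both changed to glycine, and is fused at its N terminus to a triple HA epitope for immunodetection. Transcription is driven by the CMV immediate early enhancer and promoter and terminated by the bovine growth hormone polyadenylation signal; a T7 promoter upstream of the insert serves as a sequencing primer site and could support in vitro transcription. The automated annotation detects only a small fragment of the HA tag and does not label the ROM1 coding region itself, which lies in the unannotated interval before the bGH signal. Several other short fragment hits (HIV-1 LTR, ble, lacI) appear to be incidental matches to backbone sequence.

The associated study concerns parasite-selective rhomboid inhibitors against blood-stage malaria, so this variant is presumably used to express the mutant protease in mammalian cells for comparison with wild-type enzyme, though the record does not state the specific rationale for the mutations.
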