Addgene plasmid #154873: pcDNA-HA-PfROM1 (A144G/N145G)
Purpose: Expresses N-terminally HA-tagged PfROM1 variant A144G/N145G (codon optimized for mammalian expression) from pcDNA3.1
Depositing lab: Sinisa Urban. Depositing organization: Johns Hopkins University and School of Medicine. Publication: Designed Parasite-Selective Rhomboid Inhibitors Block Invasion and Clear Blood-Stage Malaria. Gandhi S, Baker RP, Cho S, Stanchev S, Strisovsky K, Urban S. Cell Chem Biol. 2020 Aug 31. pii: S2451-9456(20)30333-0. doi: 10.1016/j.chembiol.2020.08.011. PubMed 32888502.
Backbone
  Vector backbone: pcDNA 3.1
  Backbone manufacturer: Invitrogen
  Backbone size w/o insert (bp): 5500
  Total vector size (bp): 6430
  Vector type: Mammalian Expression
Growth in bacteria
  Bacterial resistance: Ampicillin, 100 μg/mL
  Growth temperature: 37°C
  Growth strain: DH5alpha
  Copy number: High Copy
Gene/Insert
  Gene/Insert name: PfROM1 (alt name: Rhomboid protease ROM1)
  Species: Synthetic
  Insert size (bp): 933
  Mutation: Alanine 144 changed to Glycine and Asparagine 145 changed to Glycine
  GenBank ID: DQ986368
  Entrez Gene: PF3D7_0506900 (a.k.a. PF3D7_0506900)
  Promoter: CMV
  Tag / fusion protein: triple HA (N terminal on insert)
  Cloning method: Restriction Enzyme; 5′ cloning site EcoRI (not destroyed); 3′ cloning site NotI (not destroyed)
  Sequencing primers: 5′ T7 forward; 3′ BGH reverse
Terms and licenses: Academic/Nonprofit Terms; Industry Terms: Not Available to Industry
How to cite: pcDNA-HA-PfROM1 (A144G/N145G) was a gift from Sinisa Urban (Addgene plasmid # 154873 ; http://n2t.net/addgene:154873 ; RRID:Addgene_154873)
